Addgene plasmid #99706: pK RagA(R37P)-RagC
Purpose: Bacterial expression of RagA(R37P)-RagC
Depositing lab: David Sabatini & Kuang Shen. Depositing organization: Whitehead Institute for Biomedical Research. Publication: Intersubunit Crosstalk in the Rag GTPase Heterodimer Enables mTORC1 to Respond Rapidly to Amino Acid Availability. Shen K, Choe A, Sabatini DM. Mol Cell. 2017 Oct 17. pii: S1097-2765(17)30704-9. doi: 10.1016/j.molcel.2017.09.026. PubMed 29056322.
Backbone
  Vector backbone: pCOLADuet
  Vector type: Bacterial Expression
Growth in bacteria
  Bacterial resistance: Kanamycin, 50 μg/mL
  Growth temperature: 37°C
  Growth strain: DH5alpha
  Copy number: Unknown
Gene/Insert 1
  Gene/Insert name: RagA
  Species: H. sapiens (human)
  Mutation: R37P
  Entrez Gene: RRAGA (a.k.a. FIP-1, FIP1, RAGA)
  Promoter: T7
  Tag / fusion protein: His tag (N terminal on backbone); Poly Arg (N terminal on backbone); SUMO (N terminal on backbone)
  Cloning method: Unknown
  Sequencing primers: 5′ GACCCCTGAAGATTTGGACATGG
Gene/Insert 2
  Gene/Insert name: RagC
  Species: H. sapiens (human)
  Entrez Gene: RRAGC (a.k.a. GTR2, RAGC, TIB929)
  Promoter: T7
  Cloning method: Unknown
  Sequencing primers: 5′ TTGTACACGGCCGCATAATCG
Terms and licenses: Academic/Nonprofit Terms; Industry Terms: Not Available to Industry
How to cite: pK RagA(R37P)-RagC was a gift from David Sabatini & Kuang Shen (Addgene plasmid # 99706 ; http://n2t.net/addgene:99706 ; RRID:Addgene_99706)
