[The description below was written by a language model from this plasmid's Addgene catalogue record and pLannotate feature annotations shown in this document.]
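Description:
pK RagA(R37P)-RagC is a bacterial co-expression plasmid for producing the human Rag GTPase heterodimer, with RagA carrying the R37P substitution alongside wild-type RagC. The catalogue lists the backbone as pCOLADuet, a two-cassette Duet-type vector. The annotated 7,951 nt sequence, however, shows a ColE1/pMB1-type origin with bom and rop, an f1 origin and tetracycline-resistance gene fragments. These features look more like a pET-style backbone than the ColA replicon expected from the recorded name, and the record does not resolve the discrepancy. Selection is by kanamycin through an aph(3')-Ia gene, and the plasmid carries its own lacI repressor gene.

Each open reading frame has its own T7 promoter followed by a lac operator, so transcription depends on T7 RNA polymerase in the host and is induced with IPTG. The first cassette has a T7 gene 10 ribosome binding site and encodes RagA (RRAGA) behind an N-terminal 8xHis tag and a yeast SMT3-derived SUMO module. The catalogue also records a poly-Arg tag, which is not separately annotated. The His tag allows affinity capture, and SUMO is a cleavable fusion partner that often aids solubility. The second cassette encodes RagC (RRAGC), for which the catalogue lists no tag. Short His-tag and T7 gene 10B tag fragments are annotated just downstream of it, but the record does not show whether they are in frame. A single T7 terminator follows both cassettes.

Co-expression lets the two subunits assemble in E. coli, so the complex can be purified through tagged RagA. The associated work concerns intersubunit communication in the Rag heterodimer and mTORC1 amino acid sensing. The record does not state the specific effect of R37P.
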