Features (pLannotate 1.2.2; 25 found; start..end, strand, type, name):
      1..19      +  promoter       T7 promoter: promoter for bacteriophage T7 RNA polymerase
     20..44      +  protein_bind   lac operator: The lac repressor binds to the lac operator to inhibit transcription in E. coli. This inhibition can be relieved by adding lactose or isopropyl-β-D-thiogalactopyranoside (IPTG). lac repressor encoded by lacI
     59..81      +  RBS            RBS: efficient ribosome binding site from bacteriophage T7 gene 10 (Olins and Rangwala, 1989)
    103..126     +  CDS            8xHis: 8xHis affinity tag
    160..450     +  CDS            SUMO: cleavable ubiquitin-like protein tag; S. cerevisiae SMT3 (truncated)
    457..481     +  CDS            GST (fragment): glutathione S-transferase from Schistosoma japonicum
    517..1455    +  CDS            RRAGA: RRAGA_HUMAN - Experimental evidence at protein level: Swiss-Prot protein existence level 1. (Microbial infection) May alternatively act as a cellular target for adenovirus E3-14.7K, an inhibitor of TNF-alpha functions, thereby affecting cell death. From Homo sapiens (Human).
   1524..1542    +  promoter       T7 promoter: promoter for bacteriophage T7 RNA polymerase
   1543..1567    +  protein_bind   lac operator: The lac repressor binds to the lac operator to inhibit transcription in E. coli. This inhibition can be relieved by adding lactose or isopropyl-β-D-thiogalactopyranoside (IPTG). lac repressor encoded by lacI
   1610..2806    +  CDS            RRAGC: RRAGC_HUMAN - Experimental evidence at protein level: Swiss-Prot protein existence level 1. Guanine nucleotide-binding protein that plays a crucial role in the cellular response to amino acid availability through regulation of the mTORC1 signaling cascade (PubMed:20381137, PubMed:27234373, PubMed:24095279). Forms heterodimeric Rag complexes with RRAGA or RRAGB and cycles between an inactive GTP-bound and an active GDP-bound form (PubMed:24095279). In its active form participates in the relocalization of mTORC1 to the lysosomes and its subsequent activation by the GTPase RHEB (PubMed:20381137,
   2816..2833    +  CDS            9xHis (fragment): 9xHis affinity tag
   2843..2892    +  CDS            SET1 (fragment): solubility-enhancement tag derived from T7 phage gene 10B
   2900..2947    +  terminator     T7 terminator: transcription terminator for bacteriophage T7 RNA polymerase
   2984..3412    +  rep_origin     f1 ori (sequence partly withheld): f1 bacteriophage origin of replication; arrow indicates direction of (+) strand synthesis
   3465..3522    +  promoter       AmpR promoter (fragment): bla
   3531..4346    -  CDS            KanR: aminoglycoside phosphotransferase; aph(3')-Ia; confers resistance to kanamycin in bacteria or G418 (Geneticin®) in eukaryotes
   4468..5056    +  rep_origin     ori: high-copy-number ColE1/pMB1/pBR322/pUC origin of replication
   5242..5381    -  misc_feature   bom: basis of mobility region from pBR322
   5483..5674    -  CDS            rop: Rop protein, which maintains plasmids at low copy number; rop
   5691..6071    +  CDS            YPB1_ECOLX: Protein predicted: Swiss-Prot protein existence level 4. From Escherichia coli.
   6143..6434    -  CDS            TcR (fragment): tetracycline efflux protein; tet; confers resistance to tetracycline
   6449..6470    -  protein_bind   CAP binding site: CAP binding activates transcription in the presence of cAMP. E. coli catabolite activator protein
   6483..7565    -  CDS            lacI: lac repressor; lacI; The lac repressor binds to the lac operator to inhibit transcription in E. coli. This inhibition can be relieved by adding lactose or isopropyl-β-D-thiogalactopyranoside (IPTG).
   7566..7643    -  promoter       lacI promoter: lacI
   7651..7930    -  CDS            TcR (fragment): tetracycline efflux protein; tet; confers resistance to tetracycline
>Addgene plasmid #99706 | pK RagA(R37P)-RagC | addgene full sequence | sequence record 194522 | Addgene NGS Result
TAATACGACTCACTATAGGGGAATTGTGAGCGGATAACAATTCCCCTCTAGAAATAATTTTGTTTAACTT
TAAGAAGGAGATATACCATGGGCAGCAGCCATCACCATCACCATCACCATCACCATCATAGCCGCCGCCG
TCGCCGCCGTCGCCCGCGGATGTCGGACTCAGAAGTCAATCAAGAAGCTAAGCCAGAGGTCAAGCCAGAA
GTCAAGCCTGAGACTCACATCAATTTAAAGGTGTCCGATGGATCTTCAGAGATCTTCTTCAAGATCAAAA
AGACCACTCCTTTAAGAAGGCTGATGGAAGCGTTCGCTAAAAGACAGGGTAAGGAAATGGACTCCTTAAG
ATTCTTGTACGACGGTATTAGAATTCAAGCTGATCAGACCCCTGAAGATTTGGACATGGAGGATAACGAT
ATTATTGAGGCTCACAGAGAACAGATTGGTCCGCGGGGTGGTGGCGACCATCCTCCAAAATCGGATCTGG
AAGTTCTGTTCCAGGGGCCCGGATCCATGCCGAACACCGCTATGAAAAAAAAAGTGCTGCTGATGGGTAA
ATCGGGCTCGGGTAAAACCTCAATGCGTAGTATTATCTTTGCGAACTATATTGCGCGTGATACCCCGCGC
CTGGGTGCAACGATCGACGTGGAACATAGCCACGTTCGCTTTCTGGGTAACCTGGTGCTGAATCTGTGGG
ATTGCGGCGGTCAGGACACCTTTATGGAAAATTATTTCACGTCGCAACGTGATAACATTTTTCGCAATGT
CGAAGTGCTGATCTACGTTTTCGATGTCGAATCCCGTGAACTGGAAAAAGACATGCATTATTACCAGTCC
TGCCTGGAAGCAATTCTGCAAAACTCACCGGATGCTAAAATCTTTTGTCTGGTCCACAAAATGGACCTGG
TGCAGGAAGATCAACGTGACCTGATTTTCAAAGAACGCGAAGAAGATCTGCGTCGCCTGTCGCGTCCGCT
GGAATGCGCGTGTTTTCGCACCAGCATCTGGGACGAAACGCTGTATAAAGCCTGGAGCTCTATTGTTTAC
CAGCTGATCCCGAATGTCCAGCAACTGGAAATGAACCTGCGTAATTTCGCACAGATTATCGAAGCTGATG
AAGTGCTGCTGTTTGAACGCGCAACCTTCCTGGTTATTTCCCATTATCAGTGCAAAGAACAACGTGATGT
GCACCGCTTCGAAAAAATCTCAAACATCATCAAACAGTTCAAACTGAGTTGTTCCAAACTGGCGGCCTCA
TTTCAGTCGATGGAAGTCCGCAACTCTAATTTTGCAGCTTTCATTGATATCTTCACCAGTAATACGTACG
TTATGGTGGTTATGAGCGACCCGTCTATTCCGAGTGCGGCCACCCTGATTAACATCCGTAATGCCCGCAA
ACATTTTGAAAAACTGGAACGTGTTGATGGCCCGAAACACAGCCTGCTGATGCGCTGAGCGGCCGCATAA
TGCTTAAGTCGAACAGAAAGTAATCGTATTGTACACGGCCGCATAATCGAAATTAATACGACTCACTATA
GGGGAATTGTGAGCGGATAACAATTCCCCATCTTAGTATATTAGTTAAGTATAAGAAGGAGATATACATA
TGTCACTGCAATACGGTGCTGAAGAAACGCCGCTGGCTGGTAGTTATGGTGCTGCTGATTCATTCCCGAA
AGATTTTGGTTATGGCGTTGAAGAAGAAGAAGAAGAAGCGGCGGCGGCGGGCGGCGGCGTGGGTGCAGGT
GCCGGTGGCGGTTGTGGCCCGGGCGGTGCCGATAGCTCTAAACCGCGTATTCTGCTGATGGGCCTGCGTC
GCAGTGGTAAAAGTTCCATCCAGAAAGTGGTTTTTCACAAAATGTCGCCGAACGAAACCCTGTTCCTGGA
AAGCACGAACAAAATCTACAAAGATGACATCAGCAACTCATCGTTTGTGAATTTCCAGATTTGGGATTTT
CCGGGTCAAATGGATTTCTTTGACCCGACCTTTGACTACGAAATGATCTTCCGTGGCACGGGTGCGCTGA
TTTATGTTATCGATGCCCAAGATGACTACATGGAAGCACTGACCCGCCTGCATATTACGGTGTCAAAAGC
GTATAAAGTTAACCCGGATATGAACTTCGAAGTTTTCATCCATAAAGTGGATGGCCTGTCGGATGACCAC
AAAATTGAAACCCAGCGTGATATCCATCAACGCGCAAACGATGACCTGGCAGACGCTGGTCTGGAAAAAC
TGCACCTGAGTTTTTATCTGACCAGCATTTACGATCATTCAATCTTTGAAGCGTTCAGCAAAGTCGTGCA
GAAACTGATTCCGCAACTGCCGACGCTGGAAAACCTGCTGAACATCTTCATCAGTAACTCCGGCATCGAA
AAAGCCTTTCTGTTCGATGTTGTCTCTAAAATCTACATCGCAACCGATAGCTCTCCGGTGGACATGCAGA
GTTACGAACTGTGCTGTGATATGATTGACGTGGTTATCGATGTTTCCTGCATTTATGGTCTGAAAGAAGA
TGGCTCAGGTTCGGCTTACGACAAAGAATCAATGGCGATTATCAAACTGAACAATACCACGGTCCTGTAT
CTGAAAGAAGTGACCAAATTTCTGGCTCTGGTGTGCATTCTGCGTGAAGAATCTTTCGAACGCAAAGGCC
TGATCGATTACAACTTCCATTGTTTCCGTAAAGCCATCCACGAAGTTTTTGAAGTCGGCGTGACGAGCCA
TCGCTCTTGCGGTCACCAAACGAGCGCAAGCAGCCTGAAAGCCCTGACCCACAATGGCACCCCGCGTAAT
GCAATCTGACTCGAGCACCACCACCACCACCACTGAGATCCGGCTGCTAACAAAGCCCGAAAGGAAGCTG
AGTTGGCTGCTGCCACCGCTGAGCAATAACTAGCATAACCCCTTGGGGCCTCTAAACGGGTCTTGAGGGG
TTTTTTGCTGAAAGGAGGAACTATATCCGGATTGGCGAATGGG
[124 nt withheld, positions 2984-3107]
C
[91 nt withheld, positions 3109-3199]
A
[49 nt withheld, positions 3201-3249]
CCTTTGACGTTGGAGTCCACGTTCTTT
[37 nt withheld, positions 3277-3313]
ACCCTATCTCGGTCTATTCTTTTGATTTATAAGGGATTTTGCCGATTTCGGCCTATTGGTTAAAAAATGA
GCTGATTTAACAAAAATTTAACGCGAATTTTAACAAAATATTAACGCTTACAATTTAGGTGGCACTTTTC
GGGGAAATGTGCGCGGAACCCCTATTTGTTTATTTTTCTAAATACATTCAAATATGTATCCGCTCATGAA
TTAATTCTTAGAAAAACTCATCGAGCATCAAATGAAACTGCAATTTATTCATATCAGGATTATCAATACC
ATATTTTTGAAAAAGCCGTTTCTGTAATGAAGGAGAAAACTCACCGAGGCAGTTCCATAGGATGGCAAGA
TCCTGGTATCGGTCTGCGATTCCGACTCGTCCAACATCAATACAACCTATTAATTTCCCCTCGTCAAAAA
TAAGGTTATCAAGTGAGAAATCACCATGAGTGACGACTGAATCCGGTGAGAATGGCAAAAGTTTATGCAT
TTCTTTCCAGACTTGTTCAACAGGCCAGCCATTACGCTCGTCATCAAAATCACTCGCATCAACCAAACCG
TTATTCATTCGTGATTGCGCCTGAGCGAGACGAAATACGCGATCGCTGTTAAAAGGACAATTACAAACAG
GAATCGAATGCAACCGGCGCAGGAACACTGCCAGCGCATCAACAATATTTTCACCTGAATCAGGATATTC
TTCTAATACCTGGAATGCTGTTTTCCCGGGGATCGCAGTGGTGAGTAACCATGCATCATCAGGAGTACGG
ATAAAATGCTTGATGGTCGGAAGAGGCATAAATTCCGTCAGCCAGTTTAGTCTGACCATCTCATCTGTAA
CATCATTGGCAACGCTACCTTTGCCATGTTTCAGAAACAACTCTGGCGCATCGGGCTTCCCATACAATCG
ATAGATTGTCGCACCTGATTGCCCGACATTATCGCGAGCCCATTTATACCCATATAAATCAGCATCCATG
TTGGAATTTAATCGCGGCCTAGAGCAAGACGTTTCCCGTTGAATATGGCTCATAACACCCCTTGTATTAC
TGTTTATGTAAGCAGACAGTTTTATTGTTCATGACCAAAATCCCTTAACGTGAGTTTTCGTTCCACTGAG
CGTCAGACCCCGTAGAAAAGATCAAAGAATCTTCTTGAGATCCTTTTTTTCTGCGCGTAATCTGCTGCTT
GCAAACAAAAAAACCACCGCTACCAGCGGTGGTTTGTTTGCCGGATCAAGAGCTACCAACTCTTTTTCCG
AAGGTAACTGGCTTCAGCAGAGCGCAGATACCAAATACTGTCCTTCTAGTGTAGCCGTAGTTAGGCCACC
ACTTCAAGAACTCTGTAGCACCGCCTACATACCTCGCTCTGCTAATCCTGTTACCAGTGGCTGCTGCCAG
TGGCGATAAGTCGTGTCTTACCGGGTTGGACTCAAGACGATAGTTACCGGATAAGGCGCAGCGGTCGGGC
TGAACGGGGGGTTCGTGCACACAGCCCAGCTTGGAGCGAACGACCTACACCGAACTGAGATACCTACAGC
GTGAGCTATGAGAAAGCGCCACGCTTCCCGAAGGGAGAAAGGCGGACAGGTATCCGGTAAGCGGCAGGGT
CGGAACAGGAGAGCGCACGAGGGAGCTTCCAGGGGGAAACGCCTGGTATCTTTATAGTCCTGTCGGGTTT
CGCCACCTCTGACTTGAGCGTCGATTTTTGTGATGCTCGTCAGGGGGGCGGAGCCTATGGAAAAACGCCA
GCAACGCGGCCTTTTTACGGTTCCTGGCCTTTTGCTGGCCTTTTGCTCACATGTTCTTTCCTGCGTTATC
CCCTGATTCTGTGGATAACCGTATTACCGCCTTTGAGTGAGCTGATACCGCTCGCCGCAGCCGAACGACC
GAGCGCAGCGAGTCAGTGAGCGAGGAAGCGGAAGAGCGCCTGATGCGGTATTTTCTCCTTACGCATCTGT
GCGGTATTTCACACCGCAATGGTGCACTCTCAGTACAATCTGCTCTGATGCCGCATAGTTAAGCCAGTAT
ACACTCCGCTATCGCTACGTGACTGGGTCATGGCTGCGCCCCGACACCCGCCAACACCCGCTGACGCGCC
CTGACGGGCTTGTCTGCTCCCGGCATCCGCTTACAGACAAGCTGTGACCGTCTCCGGGAGCTGCATGTGT
CAGAGGTTTTCACCGTCATCACCGAAACGCGCGAGGCAGCTGCGGTAAAGCTCATCAGCGTGGTCGTGAA
GCGATTCACAGATGTCTGCCTGTTCATCCGCGTCCAGCTCGTTGAGTTTCTCCAGAAGCGTTAATGTCTG
GCTTCTGATAAAGCGGGCCATGTTAAGGGCGGTTTTTTCCTGTTTGGTCACTGATGCCTCCGTGTAAGGG
GGATTTCTGTTCATGGGGGTAATGATACCGATGAAACGAGAGAGGATGCTCACGATACGGGTTACTGATG
ATGAACATGCCCGGTTACTGGAACGTTGTGAGGGTAAACAACTGGCGGTATGGATGCGGCGGGACCAGAG
AAAAATCACTCAGGGTCAATGCCAGCGCTTCGTTAATACAGATGTAGGTGTTCCACAGGGTAGCCAGCAG
CATCCTGCGATGCAGATCCGGAACATAATGGTGCAGGGCGCTGACTTCCGCGTTTCCAGACTTTACGAAA
CACGGAAACCGAAGACCATTCATGTTGTTGCTCAGGTCGCAGACGTTTTGCAGCAGCAGTCGCTTCACGT
TCGCTCGCGTATCGGTGATTCATTCTGCTAACCAGTAAGGCAACCCCGCCAGCCTAGCCGGGTCCTCAAC
GACAGGAGCACGATCATGCGCACCCGTGGGGCCGCCATGCCGGCGATAATGGCCTGCTTCTCGCCGAAAC
GTTTGGTGGCGGGACCAGTGACGAAGGCTTGAGCGAGGGCGTGCAAGATTCCGAATACCGCAAGCGACAG
GCCGATCATCGTCGCGCTCCAGCGAAAGCGGTCCTCGCCGAAAATGACCCAGAGCGCTGCCGGCACCTGT
CCTACGAGTTGCATGATAAAGAAGACAGTCATAAGTGCGGCGACGATAGTCATGCCCCGCGCCCACCGGA
AGGAGCTGACTGGGTTGAAGGCTCTCAAGGGCATCGGTCGAGATCCCGGTGCCTAATGAGTGAGCTAACT
TACATTAATTGCGTTGCGCTCACTGCCCGCTTTCCAGTCGGGAAACCTGTCGTGCCAGCTGCATTAATGA
ATCGGCCAACGCGCGGGGAGAGGCGGTTTGCGTATTGGGCGCCAGGGTGGTTTTTCTTTTCACCAGTGAG
ACGGGCAACAGCTGATTGCCCTTCACCGCCTGGCCCTGAGAGAGTTGCAGCAAGCGGTCCACGCTGGTTT
GCCCCAGCAGGCGAAAATCCTGTTTGATGGTGGTTAACGGCGGGATATAACATGAGCTGTCTTCGGTATC
GTCGTATCCCACTACCGAGATATCCGCACCAACGCGCAGCCCGGACTCGGTAATGGCGCGCATTGCGCCC
AGCGCCATCTGATCGTTGGCAACCAGCATCGCAGTGGGAACGATGCCCTCATTCAGCATTTGCATGGTTT
GTTGAAAACCGGACATGGCACTCCAGTCGCCTTCCCGTTCCGCTATCGGCTGAATTTGATTGCGAGTGAG
ATATTTATGCCAGCCAGCCAGACGCAGACGCGCCGAGACAGAACTTAATGGGCCCGCTAACAGCGCGATT
TGCTGGTGACCCAATGCGACCAGATGCTCCACGCCCAGTCGCGTACCGTCTTCATGGGAGAAAATAATAC
TGTTGATGGGTGTCTGGTCAGAGACATCAAGAAATAACGCCGGAACATTAGTGCAGGCAGCTTCCACAGC
AATGGCATCCTGGTCATCCAGCGGATAGTTAATGATCAGCCCACTGACGCGTTGCGCGAGAAGATTGTGC
ACCGCCGCTTTACAGGCTTCGACGCCGCTTCGTTCTACCATCGACACCACCACGCTGGCACCCAGTTGAT
CGGCGCGAGATTTAATCGCCGCGACAATTTGCGACGGCGCGTGCAGGGCCAGACTGGAGGTGGCAACGCC
AATCAGCAACGACTGTTTGCCCGCCAGTTGTTGTGCCACGCGGTTGGGAATGTAATTCAGCTCCGCCATC
GCCGCTTCCACTTTTTCCCGCGTTTTCGCAGAAACGTGGCTGGCCTGGTTCACCACGCGGGAAACGGTCT
GATAAGAGACACCGGCATACTCTGCGACATCGTATAACGTTACTGGTTTCACATTCACCACCCTGAATTG
ACTCTCTTCCGGGCGCTATCATGCCATACCGCGAAAGGTTTTGCGCCATTCGATGGTGTCCGGGATCTCG
ACGCTCTCCCTTATGCGACTCCTGCATTAGGAAGCAGCCCAGTAGTAGGTTGAGGCCGTTGAGCACCGCC
GCCGCAAGGAATGGTGCATGCAAGGAGATGGCGCCCAACAGTCCCCCGGCCACGGGGCCTGCCACCATAC
CCACGCCGAAACAAGCGCTCATGAGCCCGAAGTGGCGAGCCCGATCTTCCCCATCGGTGATGTCGGCGAT
ATAGGCGCCAGCAACCGCACCTGTGGCGCCGGTGATGCCGGCCACGATGCGTCCGGCGTAGAGGATCGAG
ATCTCGATCCCGCGAAAT
